Addgene plasmid #47134: TAL3415
Depositing lab: Keith Joung. Publication: Targeted gene disruption in somatic zebrafish cells using engineered TALENs. Sander JD, Cade L, Khayter C, Reyon D, Peterson RT, Joung JK, Yeh JR. Nat Biotechnol. 2011 Aug 5;29(8):697-8. doi: 10.1038/nbt.1934. PubMed 21822241.
Backbone
  Vector backbone: JDS71
  Backbone manufacturer: Addgene plasmid #32287
  Backbone size w/o insert (bp): 6447
  Vector type: Mammalian Expression ; T7
Growth in bacteria
  Bacterial resistance: Ampicillin, 100 μg/mL
  Growth temperature: 37°C
  Growth strain: XL1 Blue
  Copy number: High Copy
Gene/Insert
  Gene/Insert name: ZebrafishCommunity-CYP20A1-right (alt name: CYP20A1)
  Species: D. rerio (zebrafish)
  Insert size (bp): 1430
  Promoter: CMV
  Tag / fusion protein: 3X Flag (N terminal on backbone); WT FOKI (C terminal on backbone)
  Cloning method: Restriction Enzyme; 5′ cloning site BsmBI (destroyed during cloning); 3′ cloning site BsmBI (destroyed during cloning)
  Sequencing primers: 5′ CMV-F; 3′ BGH-rev
Terms and licenses: Academic/Nonprofit Terms; Industry Terms: Not Available to Industry
Depositor comments: Target binding site: TGTCACAGCAAAAATGGC It is strongly recommended that users perform a diagnostic digest to verify this plasmid prior to use. For example, a double digest of the plasmid with BamHI and KpnI should result in two bands at 2.3kb and 5.8kb.
How to cite: TAL3415 was a gift from Keith Joung (Addgene plasmid # 47134 ; http://n2t.net/addgene:47134 ; RRID:Addgene_47134)
