[The description below was written by a language model from this plasmid's Addgene catalogue record.]
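Description:
TAL3415 is a TALEN expression plasmid built on the JDS71 backbone, a mammalian expression vector that also carries a T7 promoter. It encodes the "right" monomer of a TALE nuclease pair directed against the zebrafish (D. rerio) CYP20A1 gene. The plasmid is propagated in E. coli as a high-copy construct under ampicillin selection. The record does not name the origin of replication, and no feature table is provided.

The roughly 1.4 kb insert is an engineered TAL effector repeat array, whose repeats each specify one base of the intended DNA half-site. It was cloned into the approximately 6.4 kb backbone through BsmBI sites that were destroyed in the process, as expected for a type IIS enzyme that cuts outside its recognition sequence and allows seamless in-frame assembly. The backbone supplies the flanking coding sequence, so the finished open reading frame carries an N-terminal 3X FLAG tag for detection and a C-terminal wild-type FokI nuclease domain. Because FokI cleaves only as a dimer, this monomer is meant to be used with a matching "left" TALEN that binds the opposite strand nearby. Together they produce a double-strand break in the spacer between the two half-sites, and error-prone repair of that break can generate disruptive indels.

Expression in mammalian cells is driven by the CMV promoter. The T7 designation suggests the coding sequence can also be transcribed in vitro into mRNA, a common route for delivery into zebrafish embryos, although the record does not say so explicitly. The associated work concerns targeted gene disruption in somatic zebrafish cells, and the insert name indicates the construct belongs to a community set of zebrafish-targeting TALENs. The depositor recommends confirming the plasmid by diagnostic restriction digest before use.
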