>Addgene plasmid #47134 | TAL3415 | depositor partial sequence | sequence record 67221 | Insert sequence
ATGGACTACAAAGACCATGACGGTGATTATAAAGATCATGACATCGATTACAAGGATGACGATGACAAGA
TGGCCCCCAAGAAGAAGAGGAAGGTGGGCATTCACCGCGGGGTACCTATGGTGGACTTGAGGACACTCGG
TTATTCGCAACAGCAACAGGAGAAAATCAAGCCTAAGGTCAGGAGCACCGTCGCGCAACACCACGAGGCG
CTTGTGGGGCATGGCTTCACTCATGCGCATATTGTCGCGCTTTCACAGCACCCTGCGGCGCTTGGGACGG
TGGCTGTCAAATACCAAGATATGATTGCGGCCCTGCCCGAAGCCACGCACGAGGCAATTGTAGGGGTCGG
TAAACAGTGGTCGGGAGCGCGAGCACTTGAGGCGCTGCTGACTGTGGCGGGTGAGCTTAGGGGGCCTCCG
CTCCAGCTCGACACCGGGCAGCTGCTGAAGATCGCGAAGAGAGGGGGAGTAACAGCGGTAGAGGCAGTGC
ACGCCTGGCGCAATGCGCTCACCGGGGCCCCCTTGAACCTGACCCCAGACCAGGTAGTCGCAATCGCGAA
CAATAATGGGGGAAAGCAAGCCCTGGAAACCGTGCAAAGGTTGTTGCCGGTCCTTTGTCAAGACCACGGC
CTTACACCGGAGCAAGTCGTGGCCATTGCAAGCAATGGGGGTGGCAAACAGGCTCTTGAGACGGTTCAGA
GACTTCTCCCAGTTCTCTGTCAAGCCCACGGGCTGACTCCCGATCAAGTTGTAGCGATTGCGTCGCATGA
CGGAGGGAAACAAGCATTGGAGACTGTCCAACGGCTCCTTCCCGTGTTGTGTCAAGCCCACGGTTTGACG
CCTGCACAAGTGGTCGCCATCGCCTCCAATATTGGCGGTAAGCAGGCGCTGGAAACAGTACAGCGCCTGC
TGCCTGTACTGTGCCAGGATCATGGACTGACCCCAGACCAGGTAGTCGCAATCGCGTCACATGACGGGGG
AAAGCAAGCCCTGGAAACCGTGCAAAGGTTGTTGCCGGTCCTTTGTCAAGACCACGGCCTTACACCGGAG
CAAGTCGTGGCCATTGCAAGCAACATCGGTGGCAAACAGGCTCTTGAGACGGTTCAGAGACTTCTCCCAG
TTCTCTGTCAAGCCCACGGGCTGACTCCCGATCAAGTTGTAGCGATTGCGAATAACAATGGAGGGAAACA
AGCATTGGAGACTGTCCAACGGCTCCTTCCCGTGTTGTGTCAAGCCCACGGTTTGACGCCTGCACAAGTG
GTCGCCATCGCCAGCCATGATGGCGGTAAGCAGGCGCTGGAAACAGTACAGCGCCTGCTGCCTGTACTGT
GCCAGGATCATGGACTGACCCCAGACCAGGTAGTCGCAATCGCGTCGAACATTGGGGGAAAGCAAGCCCT
GGAAACCGTGCAAAGGTTGTTGCCGGTCCTTTGTCAAGACCACGGCCTTACACCGGAGCAAGTCGTGGCC
ATTGCAAGCAACATCGGTGGCAAACAGGCTCTTGAGACGGTTCAGAGACTTCTCCCAGTTCTCTGTCAAG
CCCACGGGCTGACTCCCGATCAAGTTGTAGCGATTGCGTCGAACATTGGAGGGAAACAAGCATTGGAGAC
TGTCCAACGGCTCCTTCCCGTGTTGTGTCAAGCCCACGGTTTGACGCCTGCACAAGTGGTCGCCATCGCC
TCCAATATTGGCGGTAAGCAGGCGCTGGAAACAGTACAGCGCCTGCTGCCTGTACTGTGCCAGGATCATG
GACTGACCCCAGACCAGGTAGTCGCAATCGCGTCGAACATTGGGGGAAAGCAAGCCCTGGAAACCGTGCA
AAGGTTGTTGCCGGTCCTTTGTCAAGACCACGGCCTTACACCGGAGCAAGTCGTGGCCATTGCAAGCAAT
GGGGGTGGCAAACAGGCTCTTGAGACGGTTCAGAGACTTCTCCCAGTTCTCTGTCAAGCCCACGGGCTGA
CTCCCGATCAAGTTGTAGCGATTGCGAATAACAATGGAGGGAAACAAGCATTGGAGACTGTCCAACGGCT
CCTTCCCGTGTTGTGTCAAGCCCACGGTTTGACGCCTGCACAAGTGGTCGCCATCGCCAACAACAACGGC
GGTAAGCAGGCGCTGGAAACAGTACAGCGCCTGCTGCCTGTACTGTGCCAGGATCATGGACTGACACCCG
AACAGGTGGTCGCCATTGCTTCCCACGACGGAGGACGGCCAGCCTTGGAG
