>Addgene plasmid #47134 | TAL3415 | addgene partial sequence | sequence record 68643 | JDS-TALEN-F 5'-TAGGGGTCGGTAAACAGTGG-3'
ACTGTGGCGGGTGAGCTTAGGGGGCCTCCGCTCCAGCTCGACACCGGGCAGCTGCTGAAGATCGCGAAGA
GAGGGGGAGTAACAGCGGTAGAGGCAGTGCACGCCTGGCGCAATGCGCTCACCGGGGCCCCCTTGAACCT
GACCCCAGACCAGGTAGTCGCAATCGCGAACAATAATGGGGGAAAGCAAGCCCTGGAAACCGTGCAAAGG
TTGTTGCCGGTCCTTTGTCAAGACCACGGCCTTACACCGGAGCAAGTCGTGGCCATTGCAAGCAATGGGG
GTGGCAAACAGGCTCTTGAGACGGTTCAGAGACTTCTCCCAGTTCTCTGTCAAGCCCACGGGCTGACTCC
CGATCAAGTTGTAGCGATTGCGTCGCATGACGGAGGGAAACAAGCATTGGAGACTGTCCAACGGCTCCTT
CCCGTGTTGTGTCAAGCCCACGGTTTGACGCCTGCACAAGTGGTCGCCATCGCCTCCAATATTGGCGGTA
AGCAGGCGCTGGAAACAGTACAGCGCCTGCTGCCTGTACTGTGCCAGGATCATGGACTGACCCCAGACCA
GGTAGTCGCAATCGCGTCACATGACGGGGGAAAGCAAGCCCTGGAAACCGTGCAAAGGTTGTTGCCGGTC
CTTTGTCAAGACCACGGCCTTACACCGGAGCAAGTCGTGGCCATTGCAAGCAACATCGGTGGCAAACAGG
CTCTTGAGACGGTTCAGAGACTTCTCCCAGTTCTCTGTCAAGCCCACGGGCTGACTCCCGATCAAGTTGT
AGCGATTGCGAATAACAATGGAGGGAAACAAGCATTGGAGACTGTCCAACGGCTCCTTCCCGTGTTGTGT
CAAGCCCACGGTTTGACGCCTGCACAA
